Addgene plasmid #47904: pOTTC352 - pAAV CaMKIIa eNpHR3.0-iRFP
Purpose: An AAV vector that expresses engineered halorhodopsin 3.0 (fused to iRFP) under the CaM Kinase IIa promoter.
Depositing lab: Brandon Harvey. Depositing organization: National Institute on Drug Abuse (NIDA). Publication: Near-infrared fluorescent protein iRFP713 as a reporter protein for optogenetic vectors, a transgenic Cre-reporter rat, and other neuronal studies. Richie CT, Whitaker LR, Whitaker KW, Necarsulmer J, Baldwin HA, Zhang Y, Fortuno L, Hinkle JJ, Koivula P, Henderson MJ, Sun W, Wang K, Smith JC, Pickel J, Ji N, Hope BT, Harvey BK. J Neurosci Methods. 2017 Jun 1;284:1-14. doi: 10.1016/j.jneumeth.2017.03.020. Epub 2017 Apr 2. PubMed 28380331.
Backbone
  Vector backbone: pAAV-CaMKIIa-eNpHR 3.0-EYFP
  Backbone manufacturer: Karl Deisseroth
  Vector type: Mammalian Expression, AAV
Growth in bacteria
  Bacterial resistance: Ampicillin, 100 μg/mL
  Growth temperature: 30°C
  Growth strain: Stbl3
  Copy number: High Copy
Gene/Insert
  Gene/Insert name: eNpHR3.0 (alt name: engineered halorhodopsin)
  GenBank ID: EF474018
  Promoter: CaMKIIa
  Tag / fusion protein: iRFP (C terminal on insert)
  Cloning method: Ligation Independent Cloning
  Sequencing primers: 5′ CaMKIIa prom F1221 (5'CGTCAGTCAAGCCGGTTCTC); 3′ WPRE_R1 (5'ATGAAAGCCATACGGGAAGC)
Resource information
  A portion of this plasmid was derived from a plasmid made by: the ORF for iRFP was obtained from Addgene (Plasmid 31857). the backbone was obtained from Karl Deisseroth, but is also available from Addgene (Plasmid 26971).
Terms and licenses: Academic/Nonprofit Terms; Industry Terms: Not Available to Industry
How to cite: pOTTC352 - pAAV CaMKIIa eNpHR3.0-iRFP was a gift from Brandon Harvey (Addgene plasmid # 47904 ; http://n2t.net/addgene:47904 ; RRID:Addgene_47904)
