[The description below was written by a language model from this plasmid's Addgene catalogue record and pLannotate feature annotations shown in this document.]
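Description:
pOTTC352 - pAAV CaMKIIa eNpHR3.0-iRFP is a 7,321 bp AAV transfer plasmid for mammalian expression, built on the pAAV-CaMKIIa-eNpHR 3.0-EYFP optogenetic backbone by swapping in the near-infrared fluorescent protein iRFP through ligation-independent cloning. In bacteria it replicates from a high-copy ColE1/pUC-type origin and is selected with ampicillin through the bla gene and its own promoter. An M13 phage origin and small leftover fragments of bom and rop are also annotated in the backbone. The record lists a recombination-deficient strain as the propagation host, a common choice for plasmids carrying the repeat-rich AAV inverted terminal repeats.

The payload lies between two AAV2 ITRs, which define the DNA that is replicated and packaged into recombinant AAV particles when rep, cap and helper functions are supplied in trans. Inside them, the mouse CaMKIIα promoter drives a single fusion open reading frame. It begins with the Natronomonas pharaonis halorhodopsin, a light-driven chloride pump, followed by a short fragment of the Kir2.1 (KCNJ2) potassium channel. Such Kir2.1-derived trafficking sequences are characteristic of the 3.0 version and improve delivery of the pump to the membrane. iRFP713, a biliverdin-dependent bacteriophytochrome derivative from Rhodopseudomonas palustris, is fused at the C terminus. A WPRE downstream enhances transcript stability and expression, and the human growth hormone polyadenylation signal terminates the message.

The construct is intended for producing AAV that expresses an inhibitory opsin in neurons in which the CaMKIIα promoter is active, allowing light-induced silencing. The near-infrared tag marks expressing cells while leaving the visible fluorescence channels free for other reporters.
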