Features (pLannotate 1.2.2; 16 found; start..end, strand, type, name):
      1..141     -  repeat_region  AAV2 ITR: inverted terminal repeat of adeno-associated virus serotype 2 inverted
    160..1448    +  promoter       CaMKII promoter: promoter for the mouse calcium/calmodulin-dependent kinase II α subunit
   1489..2361    +  CDS            hop: BACH_NATPH - Experimental evidence at protein level: Swiss-Prot protein existence level 1. Light-driven anion pump. Binding affinity for the anions is in the order, bromide > chloride > nitrate > azide > bromate and binding is pH dependent. From Natronomonas pharaonis (Natronobacterium pharaonis).
   2371..2430    +  CDS            KCNJ2 (fragment): KCNJ2_HUMAN - Also known as IRK1. Experimental evidence at protein level: Swiss-Prot protein existence level 1. Probably participates in establishing action potential waveform and excitability of neuronal and muscle tissues. Inward rectifier potassium channels are characterized by a greater tendency to allow potassium to flow into the cell rather than out of it. Their voltage dependence is regulated by the concentration of extracellular potassium; as external potassium is raised, the voltage range of the channel opening shifts to more positive voltages. The inward rectification is mainly due t
   2440..3387    +  CDS            iRFP713: iRFP713 is a basic (constitutively fluorescent) near ir fluorescent protein published in 2011, derived from Rhodopseudomonas palustris. It has low acid sensitivity. It requires the cofactor biliverdin for fluorescence.
   3424..3448    +  misc_feature   MCS (fragment): pBluescript multiple cloning site
   3448..4036    +  misc_feature   WPRE: woodchuck hepatitis virus posttranscriptional regulatory element
   4068..4544    +  polyA_signal   hGH poly(A) signal: human growth hormone polyadenylation signal
   4584..4724    +  repeat_region  AAV2 ITR: inverted terminal repeat of adeno-associated virus serotype 2 inverted
   4729..4780    -  misc_feature   bom (fragment): basis of mobility region from pBR322
   4799..5179    +  rep_origin     M13 ori (sequence partly withheld): M13 bacteriophage origin of replication; arrow indicates direction of (+) strand synthesis
   5255..5304    -  misc_feature   bom (fragment): basis of mobility region from pBR322
   5406..5441    -  CDS            rop (fragment): Rop protein, which maintains plasmids at low copy number; rop
   5536..5640    +  promoter       AmpR promoter: bla
   5641..6501    +  CDS            AmpR: β-lactamase; bla; confers resistance to ampicillin, carbenicillin, and related antibiotics
   6672..7260    +  rep_origin     ori: high-copy-number ColE1/pMB1/pBR322/pUC origin of replication
>Addgene plasmid #47904 | pOTTC352 - pAAV CaMKIIa eNpHR3.0-iRFP | depositor full sequence | sequence record 68464 | pOTTC352 - pAAV CaMKIIa eNpHR3.0-iRFP sequence 7321 bps
CCTGCAGGCAGCTGCGCGCTCGCTCGCTCACTGAGGCCGCCCGGGCAAAGCCCGGGCGTCGGGCGACCTT
TGGTCGCCCGGCCTCAGTGAGCGAGCGAGCGCGCAGAGAGGGAGTGGCCAACTCCATCACTAGGGGTTCC
TGCGGCCGCACGCGTTTAACATTATGGCCTTAGGTCACTTCATCTCCATGGGGTTCTTCTTCTGATTTTC
TAGAAAATGAGATGGGGGTGCAGAGAGCTTCCTCAGTGACCTGCCCAGGGTCACATCAGAAATGTCAGAG
CTAGAACTTGAACTCAGATTACTAATCTTAAATTCCATGCCTTGGGGGCATGCAAGTACGATATACAGAA
GGAGTGAACTCATTAGGGCAGATGACCAATGAGTTTAGGAAAGAAGAGTCCAGGGCAGGGTACATCTACA
CCACCCGCCCAGCCCTGGGTGAGTCCAGCCACGTTCACCTCATTATAGTTGCCTCTCTCCAGTCCTACCT
TGACGGGAAGCACAAGCAGAAACTGGGACAGGAGCCCCAGGAGACCAAATCTTCATGGTCCCTCTGGGAG
GATGGGTGGGGAGAGCTGTGGCAGAGGCCTCAGGAGGGGCCCTGCTGCTCAGTGGTGACAGATAGGGGTG
AGAAAGCAGACAGAGTCATTCCGTCAGCATTCTGGGTCTGTTTGGTACTTCTTCTCACGCTAAGGTGGCG
GTGTGATATGCACAATGGCTAAAAAGCAGGGAGAGCTGGAAAGAAACAAGGACAGAGACAGAGGCCAAGT
CAACCAGACCAATTCCCAGAGGAAGCAAAGAAACCATTACAGAGACTACAAGGGGGAAGGGAAGGAGAGA
TGAATTAGCTTCCCCTGTAAACCTTAGAACCCAGCTGTTGCCAGGGCAACGGGGCAATACCTGTCTCTTC
AGAGGAGATGAAGTTGCCAGGGTAACTACATCCTGTCTTTCTCAAGGACCATCCCAGAATGTGGCACCCA
CTAGCCGTTACCATAGCAACTGCCTCTTTGCCCCACTTAATCCCATCCCGTCTGTTAAAAGGGCCCTATA
GTTGGAGGTGGGGGAGGTAGGAAGAGCGATGATCACTTGTGGACTAAGTTTGTTCGCATCCCCTTCTCCA
ACCCCCTCAGTACATCACCCTGGGGGAACAGGGTCCACTTGCTCCTGGGCCCACACAGTCCTGCAGTATT
GTGTATATAAGGCCAGGGCAAAGAGGAGCAGGTTTTAAAGTGAAAGGCAGGCAGGTGTTGGGGAGGCAGT
TACCGGGGCAACGGGAACAGGGCGTTTCGGAGGTGGTTGCCATGGGGACCTGGATGCTGACGAAGGCTCG
CGAGGCTGTGAGCAGCCACAGTGCCCTGCTCAGAAGCCCCAAGCTCGTCAGTCAAGCCGGTTCTCCGTTT
GCACTCAGGAGCACGGGCAGGCGAGTGGCCCCTAGTTCTGGGGGCAGCTCTAGAGCGGTACCGGATCCCC
GGGTACCGGTAGGCCACCATGACAGAGACCCTGCCTCCCGTGACCGAGAGTGCCGTGGCCCTTCAAGCCG
AGGTTACCCAAAGGGAGTTGTTCGAGTTCGTGCTGAACGACCCTTTGCTTGCAAGCAGTCTCTATATCAA
CATCGCACTTGCAGGACTGAGTATACTGCTGTTCGTTTTTATGACCCGAGGACTCGATGATCCACGGGCA
AAACTTATTGCTGTGTCAACCATCCTTGTGCCTGTCGTCAGCATTGCCTCCTACACTGGATTGGCGAGCG
GCCTGACAATTTCCGTTCTTGAAATGCCAGCGGGCCATTTTGCAGAAGGCAGCTCAGTGATGCTGGGAGG
AGAAGAGGTAGATGGTGTAGTCACCATGTGGGGACGGTATCTCACCTGGGCACTTTCCACGCCCATGATT
CTCCTCGCTCTGGGTCTCCTGGCCGGAAGCAATGCTACAAAGCTCTTCACAGCTATCACTTTCGATATCG
CTATGTGCGTGACTGGCCTTGCCGCGGCCCTGACTACCTCCTCCCACCTCATGAGATGGTTCTGGTACGC
TATCAGTTGTGCATGCTTTCTGGTGGTCTTGTATATCCTGCTGGTGGAGTGGGCACAGGACGCCAAAGCC
GCGGGAACCGCTGACATGTTCAATACCCTGAAGCTGTTGACAGTAGTGATGTGGCTGGGGTATCCAATTG
TGTGGGCTCTTGGAGTCGAGGGTATCGCGGTGTTGCCCGTTGGGGTGACGAGCTGGGGATATTCTTTCCT
GGATATCGTGGCAAAGTACATTTTCGCATTCTTGCTCCTGAACTATCTGACGTCAAACGAATCTGTCGTG
TCCGGCAGCATTTTGGATGTTCCATCTGCTTCTGGGACCCCGGCTGATGATGCGGCCGCCAAGAGCAGGA
TCACCAGCGAGGGCGAGTACATCCCCCTGGACCAGATCGACATCAACGTGGTGACTAGTATGGCTGAAGG
ATCCGTCGCCAGGCAGCCTGACCTCTTGACCTGCGACGATGAGCCGATCCATATCCCCGGTGCCATCCAA
CCGCATGGACTGCTGCTCGCCCTCGCCGCCGACATGACGATCGTTGCCGGCAGCGACAACCTTCCCGAAC
TCACCGGACTGGCGATCGGCGCCCTGATCGGCCGCTCTGCGGCCGATGTCTTCGACTCGGAGACGCACAA
CCGTCTGACGATCGCCTTGGCCGAGCCCGGGGCGGCCGTCGGAGCACCGATCACTGTCGGCTTCACGATG
CGAAAGGACGCAGGCTTCATCGGCTCCTGGCATCGCCATGATCAGCTCATCTTCCTCGAGCTCGAGCCTC
CCCAGCGGGACGTCGCCGAGCCGCAGGCGTTCTTCCGCCGCACCAACAGCGCCATCCGCCGCCTGCAGGC
CGCCGAAACCTTGGAAAGCGCCTGCGCCGCCGCGGCGCAAGAGGTGCGGAAGATTACCGGCTTCGATCGG
GTGATGATCTATCGCTTCGCCTCCGACTTCAGCGGCGAAGTGATCGCAGAGGATCGGTGCGCCGAGGTCG
AGTCAAAACTAGGCCTGCACTATCCTGCCTCAACCGTGCCGGCGCAGGCCCGTCGGCTCTATACCATCAA
CCCGGTACGGATCATTCCCGATATCAATTATCGGCCGGTGCCGGTCACCCCAGACCTCAATCCGGTCACC
GGGCGGCCGATTGATCTTAGCTTCGCCATCCTGCGCAGCGTCTCGCCCGTCCATCTGGAATTCATGCGCA
ACATAGGCATGCACGGCACGATGTCGATCTCGATTTTGCGCGGCGAGCGACTGTGGGGATTGATCGTTTG
CCATCACCGAACGCCGTACTACGTCGATCTCGATGGCCGCCAAGCCTGCGAGCTAGTCGCCCAGGTTCTG
GCCTGGCAGATCGGCGTGATGGAAGAGCTGTACAAGTTCTGCTACGAGAACGAGGTGTAATGAGAATTCG
ATATCAAGCTTATCGATAATCAACCTCTGGATTACAAAATTTGTGAAAGATTGACTGGTATTCTTAACTA
TGTTGCTCCTTTTACGCTATGTGGATACGCTGCTTTAATGCCTTTGTATCATGCTATTGCTTCCCGTATG
GCTTTCATTTTCTCCTCCTTGTATAAATCCTGGTTGCTGTCTCTTTATGAGGAGTTGTGGCCCGTTGTCA
GGCAACGTGGCGTGGTGTGCACTGTGTTTGCTGACGCAACCCCCACTGGTTGGGGCATTGCCACCACCTG
TCAGCTCCTTTCCGGGACTTTCGCTTTCCCCCTCCCTATTGCCACGGCGGAACTCATCGCCGCCTGCCTT
GCCCGCTGCTGGACAGGGGCTCGGCTGTTGGGCACTGACAATTCCGTGGTGTTGTCGGGGAAATCATCGT
CCTTTCCTTGGCTGCTCGCCTGTGTTGCCACCTGGATTCTGCGCGGGACGTCCTTCTGCTACGTCCCTTC
GGCCCTCAATCCAGCGGACCTTCCTTCCCGCGGCCTGCTGCCGGCTCTGCGGCCTCTTCCGCGTCTTCGC
CTTCGCCCTCAGACGAGTCGGATCTCCCTTTGGGCCGCCTCCCCGCATCGATACCGAGCGCTGCTCGAGA
GATCTACGGGTGGCATCCCTGTGACCCCTCCCCAGTGCCTCTCCTGGCCCTGGAAGTTGCCACTCCAGTG
CCCACCAGCCTTGTCCTAATAAAATTAAGTTGCATCATTTTGTCTGACTAGGTGTCCTTCTATAATATTA
TGGGGTGGAGGGGGGTGGTATGGAGCAAGGGGCAAGTTGGGAAGACAACCTGTAGGGCCTGCGGGGTCTA
TTGGGAACCAAGCTGGAGTGCAGTGGCACAATCTTGGCTCACTGCAATCTCCGCCTCCTGGGTTCAAGCG
ATTCTCCTGCCTCAGCCTCCCGAGTTGTTGGGATTCCAGGCATGCATGACCAGGCTCAGCTAATTTTTGT
TTTTTTGGTAGAGACGGGGTTTCACCATATTGGCCAGGCTGGTCTCCAACTCCTAATCTCAGGTGATCTA
CCCACCTTGGCCTCCCAAATTGCTGGGATTACAGGCGTGAACCACTGCTCCCTTCCCTGTCCTTCTGATT
TTGTAGGTAACCACGTGCGGACCGAGCGGCCGCAGGAACCCCTAGTGATGGAGTTGGCCACTCCCTCTCT
GCGCGCTCGCTCGCTCACTGAGGCCGGGCGACCAAAGGTCGCCCGACGCCCGGGCTTTGCCCGGGCGGCC
TCAGTGAGCGAGCGAGCGCGCAGCTGCCTGCAGGGGCGCCTGATGCGGTATTTTCTCCTTACGCATCTGT
GCGGTATTTCACACCGCATA
[142 nt withheld, positions 4781-4922]
C
[141 nt withheld, positions 4924-5064]
CCTTTGACGTTGGAGTCCACGTTCTTT
[37 nt withheld, positions 5092-5128]
ACCCTATCTCGGGCTATTCTTTTGATTTATAAGGGATTTTGCCGATTTCGGCCTATTGGTTAAAAAATGA
GCTGATTTAACAAAAATTTAACGCGAATTTTAACAAAATATTAACGTTTACAATTTTATGGTGCACTCTC
AGTACAATCTGCTCTGATGCCGCATAGTTAAGCCAGCCCCGACACCCGCCAACACCCGCTGACGCGCCCT
GACGGGCTTGTCTGCTCCCGGCATCCGCTTACAGACAAGCTGTGACCGTCTCCGGGAGCTGCATGTGTCA
GAGGTTTTCACCGTCATCACCGAAACGCGCGAGACGAAAGGGCCTCGTGATACGCCTATTTTTATAGGTT
AATGTCATGATAATAATGGTTTCTTAGACGTCAGGTGGCACTTTTCGGGGAAATGTGCGCGGAACCCCTA
TTTGTTTATTTTTCTAAATACATTCAAATATGTATCCGCTCATGAGACAATAACCCTGATAAATGCTTCA
ATAATATTGAAAAAGGAAGAGTATGAGTATTCAACATTTCCGTGTCGCCCTTATTCCCTTTTTTGCGGCA
TTTTGCCTTCCTGTTTTTGCTCACCCAGAAACGCTGGTGAAAGTAAAAGATGCTGAAGATCAGTTGGGTG
CACGAGTGGGTTACATCGAACTGGATCTCAACAGCGGTAAGATCCTTGAGAGTTTTCGCCCCGAAGAACG
TTTTCCAATGATGAGCACTTTTAAAGTTCTGCTATGTGGCGCGGTATTATCCCGTATTGACGCCGGGCAA
GAGCAACTCGGTCGCCGCATACACTATTCTCAGAATGACTTGGTTGAGTACTCACCAGTCACAGAAAAGC
ATCTTACGGATGGCATGACAGTAAGAGAATTATGCAGTGCTGCCATAACCATGAGTGATAACACTGCGGC
CAACTTACTTCTGACAACGATCGGAGGACCGAAGGAGCTAACCGCTTTTTTGCACAACATGGGGGATCAT
GTAACTCGCCTTGATCGTTGGGAACCGGAGCTGAATGAAGCCATACCAAACGACGAGCGTGACACCACGA
TGCCTGTAGCAATGGCAACAACGTTGCGCAAACTATTAACTGGCGAACTACTTACTCTAGCTTCCCGGCA
ACAATTAATAGACTGGATGGAGGCGGATAAAGTTGCAGGACCACTTCTGCGCTCGGCCCTTCCGGCTGGC
TGGTTTATTGCTGATAAATCTGGAGCCGGTGAGCGTGGGTCTCGCGGTATCATTGCAGCACTGGGGCCAG
ATGGTAAGCCCTCCCGTATCGTAGTTATCTACACGACGGGGAGTCAGGCAACTATGGATGAACGAAATAG
ACAGATCGCTGAGATAGGTGCCTCACTGATTAAGCATTGGTAACTGTCAGACCAAGTTTACTCATATATA
CTTTAGATTGATTTAAAACTTCATTTTTAATTTAAAAGGATCTAGGTGAAGATCCTTTTTGATAATCTCA
TGACCAAAATCCCTTAACGTGAGTTTTCGTTCCACTGAGCGTCAGACCCCGTAGAAAAGATCAAAGGATC
TTCTTGAGATCCTTTTTTTCTGCGCGTAATCTGCTGCTTGCAAACAAAAAAACCACCGCTACCAGCGGTG
GTTTGTTTGCCGGATCAAGAGCTACCAACTCTTTTTCCGAAGGTAACTGGCTTCAGCAGAGCGCAGATAC
CAAATACTGTCCTTCTAGTGTAGCCGTAGTTAGGCCACCACTTCAAGAACTCTGTAGCACCGCCTACATA
CCTCGCTCTGCTAATCCTGTTACCAGTGGCTGCTGCCAGTGGCGATAAGTCGTGTCTTACCGGGTTGGAC
TCAAGACGATAGTTACCGGATAAGGCGCAGCGGTCGGGCTGAACGGGGGGTTCGTGCACACAGCCCAGCT
TGGAGCGAACGACCTACACCGAACTGAGATACCTACAGCGTGAGCTATGAGAAAGCGCCACGCTTCCCGA
AGGGAGAAAGGCGGACAGGTATCCGGTAAGCGGCAGGGTCGGAACAGGAGAGCGCACGAGGGAGCTTCCA
GGGGGAAACGCCTGGTATCTTTATAGTCCTGTCGGGTTTCGCCACCTCTGACTTGAGCGTCGATTTTTGT
GATGCTCGTCAGGGGGGCGGAGCCTATGGAAAAACGCCAGCAACGCGGCCTTTTTACGGTTCCTGGCCTT
TTGCTGGCCTTTTGCTCACATGT
