>Addgene plasmid #47904 | pOTTC352 - pAAV CaMKIIa eNpHR3.0-iRFP | addgene partial sequence | sequence record 71037 | WPRE-R 5'-CATAGCGTAAAAGGAGCAACA-3'
CAGTCAATCTTTCACAAATTTTGTAATCCAGAGGTTGATTATCGATAAGCTTGATATCGAATTCTCATTA
CACCTCGTTCTCGTAGCAGAACTTGTACAGCTCTTCCATCACGCCGATCTGCCAGGCCAGAACCTGGGCG
ACTAGCTCGCAGGCTTGGCGGCCATCGAGATCGACGTAGTACGGCGTTCGGTGATGGCAAACGATCAATC
CCCACAGTCGCTCGCCGCGCAAAATCGAGATCGACATCGTGCCGTGCATGCCTATGTTGCGCATGAATTC
CAGATGGACGGGCGAGACGCTGCGCAGGATGGCGAAGCTAAGATCAATCGGCCGCCCGGTGACCGGATTG
AGGTCTGGGGTGACCGGCACCGGCCGATAATTGATATCGGGAATGATCCGTACCGGGTTGATGGTATAGA
GCCGACGGGCCTGCGCCGGCACGGTTGAGGCAGGATAGTGCAGGCCTAGTTTTGACTCGACCTCGGCGCA
CCGATCCTCTGCGATCACTTCGCCGCTGAAGTCGGAGGCGAAGCGATAGATCATCACCCGATCGAAGCCG
GTAATCTTCCGCACCTCTTGCGCCGCGGCGGCGCAGGCGCTTTCCAAGGTTTCGGCGGCCTGCAGGCGGC
GGATGGCGCTGTTGGTGCGGCGGAAGAACGCCTGCGGCTCGGCGACGTCCCGCTGGGGAGGCTCGAGCTC
GAGGAAGATGAGCTGATCATGGCGATGCCAGGAGCCGATGAAGCCTGCGTCCTTTCGCATCGTGAAGCCG
ACAGTGATCGGTGCTCCGACGGCCGCCCCGGGCTCGGCCAAGGCGATCGTCAGACGGTTGTGCGTCTCCG
AGTCGAAGACATCGGCCGCAGAGCGGCCGATCAGGGCGCCGATCGCCAGTCCGGTGAGTTCGGGAAGGTT
GTCGCTGCCGGCAACGATCGTCATGTCGGCGGCGAGGGCGAGCAGCAGTCCATGCGGTTGGATGGCACCG
GGGATATGGATCGGCTCATCGTCGCAGGTCAAGAGGTCAGGCTGCCTGGCGACGGATCCTTCAGCCATAC
TAGTCACCACGTTGATGTCGATCTGGTCCAGGGGGATGTACTCGCCCTC
