>Addgene plasmid #47904 | pOTTC352 - pAAV CaMKIIa eNpHR3.0-iRFP | addgene partial sequence | sequence record 71046 | CaMKIIa_prom_F1221 5'-CGTCAGTCAAGCCGGTTCTC-3'
GGGCAGGCGAGTGGCCCCTAGTTCTGGGGGCAGCTCTAGAGCGGTACCGGATCCCCGGGTACCGGTAGGC
CACCATGACAGAGACCCTGCCTCCCGTGACCGAGAGTGCCGTGGCCCTTCAAGCCGAGGTTACCCAAAGG
GAGTTGTTCGAGTTCGTGCTGAACGACCCTTTGCTTGCAAGCAGTCTCTATATCAACATCGCACTTGCAG
GACTGAGTATACTGCTGTTCGTTTTTATGACCCGAGGACTCGATGATCCACGGGCAAAACTTATTGCTGT
GTCAACCATCCTTGTGCCTGTCGTCAGCATTGCCTCCTACACTGGATTGGCGAGCGGCCTGACAATTTCC
GTTCTTGAAATGCCAGCGGGCCATTTTGCAGAAGGCAGCTCAGTGATGCTGGGAGGAGAAGAGGTAGATG
GTGTAGTCACCATGTGGGGACGGTATCTCACCTGGGCACTTTCCACGCCCATGATTCTCCTCGCTCTGGG
TCTCCTGGCCGGAAGCAATGCTACAAAGCTCTTCACAGCTATCACTTTCGATATCGCTATGTGCGTGACT
GGCCTTGCCGCGGCCCTGACTACCTCCTCCCACCTCATGAGATGGTTCTGGTACGCTATCAGTTGTGCAT
GCTTTCTGGTGGTCTTGTATATCCTGCTGGTGGAGTGGGCACAGGACGCCAAAGCCGCGGGAACCGCTGA
CATGTTCAATACCCTGAAGCTGTTGACAGTAGTGATGTGGCTGGGGTATCCAATTGTGTGGGCTCTTGGA
GTCGAGGGTATCGCGGTGTTGCCCGTTGGGGTGACGAGCTGGGGATATTCTTTCCTGGATATCGTGGCAA
AGTACATTTTCGCATTCTTGCTCCTGAACTATCTGACGTCAAACGAATCTGTCGTGTCCGGCAGCATTTT
GGATGTTCCATCTGCTTCTGGGACCCCGGCTGATGATGCGGCCGCCAAGAGCAGGATCACCAGCGAGGGC
GAGTACATCCCCCTGGACCAGATCGACATCAACGTGGTGACTAGTATGGCTGAAGGATCCGTCGCCAGGC
AGCCTGACCTCTTGACCTGCGACGATGAGCCGATCC
