>Addgene plasmid #47904 | pOTTC352 - pAAV CaMKIIa eNpHR3.0-iRFP | addgene partial sequence | sequence record 71323 | iRFP-R 5'-gatatggatcggctcatcgt-3'
GGCTGCCTGGCGACGGATCCTTCAGCCATACTAGTCACCACGTTGATGTCGATCTGGTCCAGGGGGATGT
ACTCGCCCTCGCTGGTGATCCTGCTCTTGGCGGCCGCATCATCAGCCGGGGTCCCAGAAGCAGATGGAAC
ATCCAAAATGCTGCCGGACACGACAGATTCGTTTGACGTCAGATAGTTCAGGAGCAAGAATGCGAAAATG
TACTTTGCCACGATATCCAGGAAAGAATATCCCCAGCTCGTCACCCCAACGGGCAACACCGCGATACCCT
CGACTCCAAGAGCCCACACAATTGGATACCCCAGCCACATCACTACTGTCAACAGCTTCAGGGTATTGAA
CATGTCAGCGGTTCCCGCGGCTTTGGCGTCCTGTGCCCACTCCACCAGCAGGATATACAAGACCACCAGA
AAGCATGCACAACTGATAGCGTACCAGAACCATCTCATGAGGTGGGAGGAGGTAGTCAGGGCCGCGGCAA
GGCCAGTCACGCACATAGCGATATCGAAAGTGATAGCTGTGAAGAGCTTTGTAGCATTGCTTCCGGCCAG
GAGACCCAGAGCGAGGAGAATCATGGGCGTGGAAAGTGCCCAGGTGAGATACCGTCCCCACATGGTGACT
ACACCATCTACCTCTTCTCCTCCCAGCATCACTGAGCTGCCTTCTGCAAAATGGCCCGCTGGCATTTCAA
GAACGGAAATTGTCAGGCCGCTCGCCAATCCAGTGTAGGAGGCAATGCTGACGACAGGCACAAGGATGGT
TGACACAGCAATAAGTTTTGCCCGTGGATCATCGAGTCCTCGGGTCATAAAAACGAACAGCAGTATACTC
AGTCCTGCAAGTGCGATGTTGATATAGAGACTGCTTGCAAGCAAAGGGTCGTTCAGCACGAACTCGAACA
ACTCCCTTTGGGTAACCTCGGCTTGAAGGGCCACGGCACTCTCGGTCACGGGAGGCAGGGTCTCTGTCAT
GGTGGCCTACCGGTACCCGGGGATCCGGTACCGCTCTAGAGCTGCCCCCAGAACTAGGGGCC
